>Addgene plasmid #47173 | TAL3454 | depositor partial sequence | sequence record 67260 | Insert sequence
ATGGACTACAAAGACCATGACGGTGATTATAAAGATCATGACATCGATTACAAGGATGACGATGACAAGA
TGGCCCCCAAGAAGAAGAGGAAGGTGGGCATTCACCGCGGGGTACCTATGGTGGACTTGAGGACACTCGG
TTATTCGCAACAGCAACAGGAGAAAATCAAGCCTAAGGTCAGGAGCACCGTCGCGCAACACCACGAGGCG
CTTGTGGGGCATGGCTTCACTCATGCGCATATTGTCGCGCTTTCACAGCACCCTGCGGCGCTTGGGACGG
TGGCTGTCAAATACCAAGATATGATTGCGGCCCTGCCCGAAGCCACGCACGAGGCAATTGTAGGGGTCGG
TAAACAGTGGTCGGGAGCGCGAGCACTTGAGGCGCTGCTGACTGTGGCGGGTGAGCTTAGGGGGCCTCCG
CTCCAGCTCGACACCGGGCAGCTGCTGAAGATCGCGAAGAGAGGGGGAGTAACAGCGGTAGAGGCAGTGC
ACGCCTGGCGCAATGCGCTCACCGGGGCCCCCTTGAACCTGACCCCAGACCAGGTAGTCGCAATCGCGTC
ACATGACGGGGGAAAGCAAGCCCTGGAAACCGTGCAAAGGTTGTTGCCGGTCCTTTGTCAAGACCACGGC
CTTACACCGGAGCAAGTCGTGGCCATTGCAAGCAACATCGGTGGCAAACAGGCTCTTGAGACGGTTCAGA
GACTTCTCCCAGTTCTCTGTCAAGCCCACGGGCTGACTCCCGATCAAGTTGTAGCGATTGCGTCGCATGA
CGGAGGGAAACAAGCATTGGAGACTGTCCAACGGCTCCTTCCCGTGTTGTGTCAAGCCCACGGTTTGACG
CCTGCACAAGTGGTCGCCATCGCCAGCCATGATGGCGGTAAGCAGGCGCTGGAAACAGTACAGCGCCTGC
TGCCTGTACTGTGCCAGGATCATGGACTGACCCCAGACCAGGTAGTCGCAATCGCGAACAATAATGGGGG
AAAGCAAGCCCTGGAAACCGTGCAAAGGTTGTTGCCGGTCCTTTGTCAAGACCACGGCCTTACACCGGAG
CAAGTCGTGGCCATTGCAAATAATAACGGTGGCAAACAGGCTCTTGAGACGGTTCAGAGACTTCTCCCAG
TTCTCTGTCAAGCCCACGGGCTGACTCCCGATCAAGTTGTAGCGATTGCGAATAACAATGGAGGGAAACA
AGCATTGGAGACTGTCCAACGGCTCCTTCCCGTGTTGTGTCAAGCCCACGGTTTGACGCCTGCACAAGTG
GTCGCCATCGCCTCCAATATTGGCGGTAAGCAGGCGCTGGAAACAGTACAGCGCCTGCTGCCTGTACTGT
GCCAGGATCATGGACTGACCCCAGACCAGGTAGTCGCAATCGCGTCGAACATTGGGGGAAAGCAAGCCCT
GGAAACCGTGCAAAGGTTGTTGCCGGTCCTTTGTCAAGACCACGGCCTTACACCGGAGCAAGTCGTGGCC
ATTGCATCCCACGACGGTGGCAAACAGGCTCTTGAGACGGTTCAGAGACTTCTCCCAGTTCTCTGTCAAG
CCCACGGGCTGACTCCCGATCAAGTTGTAGCGATTGCGTCGAACATTGGAGGGAAACAAGCATTGGAGAC
TGTCCAACGGCTCCTTCCCGTGTTGTGTCAAGCCCACGGTTTGACGCCTGCACAAGTGGTCGCCATCGCC
TCCAATATTGGCGGTAAGCAGGCGCTGGAAACAGTACAGCGCCTGCTGCCTGTACTGTGCCAGGATCATG
GACTGACCCCAGACCAGGTAGTCGCAATCGCGTCAAACGGAGGGGGAAAGCAAGCCCTGGAAACCGTGCA
AAGGTTGTTGCCGGTCCTTTGTCAAGACCACGGCCTTACACCGGAGCAAGTCGTGGCCATTGCAAATAAT
AACGGTGGCAAACAGGCTCTTGAGACGGTTCAGAGACTTCTCCCAGTTCTCTGTCAAGCCCACGGGCTGA
CTCCCGATCAAGTTGTAGCGATTGCGTCCAACGGTGGAGGGAAACAAGCATTGGAGACTGTCCAACGGCT
CCTTCCCGTGTTGTGTCAAGCCCACGGTTTGACGCCTGCACAAGTGGTCGCCATCGCCAACAACAACGGC
GGTAAGCAGGCGCTGGAAACAGTACAGCGCCTGCTGCCTGTACTGTGCCAGGATCATGGACTGACACCCG
AACAGGTGGTCGCCATTGCTTCCCACGACGGAGGACGGCCAGCCTTGGAG
