>Addgene plasmid #47173 | TAL3454 | addgene partial sequence | sequence record 68684 | JDS-TALEN-F 5'-TAGGGGTCGGTAAACAGTGG-3'
TGTGGCGGGTGAGCTTAGGGGGCCTCCGCTCCAGCTCGACACCGGGCAGCTGCTGAAGATCGCGAAGAGA
GGGGGAGTAACAGCGGTAGAGGCAGTGCACGCCTGGCGCAATGCGCTCACCGGGGCCCCCTTGAACCTGA
CCCCAGACCAGGTAGTCGCAATCGCGTCACATGACGGGGGAAAGCAAGCCCTGGAAACCGTGCAAAGGTT
GTTGCCGGTCCTTTGTCAAGACCACGGCCTTACACCGGAGCAAGTCGTGGCCATTGCAAGCAACATCGGT
GGCAAACAGGCTCTTGAGACGGTTCAGAGACTTCTCCCAGTTCTCTGTCAAGCCCACGGGCTGACTCCCG
ATCAAGTTGTAGCGATTGCGTCGCATGACGGAGGGAAACAAGCATTGGAGACTGTCCAACGGCTCCTTCC
CGTGTTGTGTCAAGCCCACGGTTTGACGCCTGCACAAGTGGTCGCCATCGCCAGCCATGATGGCGGTAAG
CAGGCGCTGGAAACAGTACAGCGCCTGCTGCCTGTACTGTGCCAGGATCATGGACTGACCCCAGACCAGG
TAGTCGCAATCGCGAACAATAATGGGGGAAAGCAAGCCCTGGAAACCGTGCAAAGGTTGTTGCCGGTCCT
TTGTCAAGACCACGGCCTTACACCGGAGCAAGTCGTGGCCATTGCAAATAATAACGGTGGCAAACAGGCT
CTTGAGACGGTTCAGAGACTTCTCCCAGTTCTCTGTCAAGCCCACGGGCTGACTCCCGATCAAGTTGTAG
CGATTGCGAATAACAATGGAGGGAAACAAGCATTGGAGACTGTCCAACGGCTCCTTCCCGTGTTGTGTCA
AGCCCACGGTTTGACGCCTGCACAAGTGGTCGCCATCGCCTCCAATATTGGCGGTAAGCAGGCGCTGGAA
ACA
