[The description below was written by a language model from this plasmid's Addgene catalogue record.]
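Description:
TAL3454 is a TALEN expression plasmid built on the JDS71 backbone, a mammalian expression vector that also carries a T7 promoter. It encodes the left-hand monomer of a TAL effector nuclease pair directed against the zebrafish (D. rerio) hsf1 gene. The plasmid is maintained in E. coli at high copy number under ampicillin selection; the record does not include a feature table, so the origin of replication and other backbone elements are not itemised.

The insert, roughly 1.4 kb, is an engineered array of TAL effector repeats designed to recognise a specific 18-nucleotide site in hsf1. It was cloned into the backbone through BsmBI sites that were destroyed in the process, which is typical of type IIS-based seamless assembly. This places the repeat array in frame with sequences already supplied by the backbone: an N-terminal 3X FLAG epitope tag for detection and a C-terminal wild-type FokI nuclease domain. Expression in mammalian cells is driven by the CMV promoter. The T7 designation indicates that the coding sequence can also be transcribed in vitro, presumably to produce mRNA for delivery into zebrafish embryos, although the record does not say this explicitly.

Because FokI cleaves only as a dimer, this construct is intended to be used with a matching right-hand TALEN that binds the opposite strand nearby, so that the two nuclease domains meet across the spacer and introduce a double-strand break. Error-prone repair of that break produces insertions and deletions, in line with the associated work on targeted gene disruption in zebrafish somatic cells. The depositor recommends confirming the plasmid by diagnostic restriction digest before use.
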