Addgene plasmid #47173: TAL3454
Depositing lab: Keith Joung. Depositing organization: Massachusetts General Hospital. Publication: Targeted gene disruption in somatic zebrafish cells using engineered TALENs. Sander JD, Cade L, Khayter C, Reyon D, Peterson RT, Joung JK, Yeh JR. Nat Biotechnol. 2011 Aug 5;29(8):697-8. doi: 10.1038/nbt.1934. PubMed 21822241.
Backbone
  Vector backbone: JDS71
  Backbone manufacturer: Addgene plasmid #32287
  Backbone size w/o insert (bp): 6447
  Vector type: Mammalian Expression ; T7
Growth in bacteria
  Bacterial resistance: Ampicillin, 100 μg/mL
  Growth temperature: 37°C
  Growth strain: XL1 Blue
  Copy number: High Copy
Gene/Insert
  Gene/Insert name: ZebrafishCommunity-Hsf1-left (alt name: Hsf1)
  Species: D. rerio (zebrafish)
  Insert size (bp): 1430
  Promoter: CMV
  Tag / fusion protein: 3X Flag (N terminal on backbone); WT FOKI (C terminal on backbone)
  Cloning method: Restriction Enzyme; 5′ cloning site BsmBI (destroyed during cloning); 3′ cloning site BsmBI (destroyed during cloning)
  Sequencing primers: 5′ CMV-F; 3′ BGH-rev
Terms and licenses: Academic/Nonprofit Terms; Industry Terms: Not Available to Industry
Depositor comments: Target binding site: TCACCGGGAACAATGTGC It is strongly recommended that users perform a diagnostic digest to verify this plasmid prior to use. For example, a double digest of the plasmid with BamHI and KpnI should result in two bands at 2.3kb and 5.8kb.
How to cite: TAL3454 was a gift from Keith Joung (Addgene plasmid # 47173 ; http://n2t.net/addgene:47173 ; RRID:Addgene_47173)
